Addgene plasmid #63044: Or65a-Gal4
Purpose: To express Gal4 in the pattern of the Drosophila melanogaster odorant receptor Or65a, using the promoter sequences of the gene cloned 5' of Gal4
Depositing lab: Leslie Vosshall. Depositing organization: Rockefeller University. Publication: Genetic and functional subdivision of the Drosophila antennal lobe. Fishilevich E, Vosshall LB. Curr Biol. 2005 Sep 6;15(17):1548-53. 10.1016/j.cub.2005.07.066 PubMed 16139209.
Backbone
  Vector backbone: pCasperAUG-Gal4-X
  Backbone manufacturer: Leslie Vosshall Lab
  Backbone size w/o insert (bp): 12000
  Vector type: Insect Expression
Growth in bacteria
  Bacterial resistance: Ampicillin, 100 μg/mL
  Growth temperature: 37°C
  Growth strain: DH5alpha
  Copy number: Unknown
Gene/Insert
  Gene/Insert name: Drosophila melanogaster Or65a promoter
  Species: D. melanogaster (fly)
  Insert size (bp): 7764
  Tag / fusion protein: Drosophila ADH (aa's 1-18) fused to Yeast Gal4 (aa's 1-881) (C terminal on backbone)
  Cloning method: Restriction Enzyme; 5′ cloning site NotI (not destroyed); 3′ cloning site NotI (not destroyed)
  Sequencing primers: 5′ pCasper-F 5'-gggttttattaacttacat-3'; 3′ GAL4Nterm-R 5'-tcagatgtgccctagtcagc-3'
Terms and licenses: Academic/Nonprofit Terms; Industry Terms: Not Available to Industry
How to cite: Or65a-Gal4 was a gift from Leslie Vosshall (Addgene plasmid # 63044 ; http://n2t.net/addgene:63044 ; RRID:Addgene_63044)
