[The description below was written by a language model from this plasmid's Addgene catalogue record.]
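Description:
Or65a-Gal4 is a Drosophila transgenesis and expression plasmid built on pCasperAUG-Gal4-X, a backbone of about 12 kb classed in the record as an insect expression vector. It is propagated in E. coli under ampicillin selection; the copy number is listed as unknown, and the record does not describe the bacterial origin or any fly transformation marker. The pCasper name suggests a P-element-type transformation vector, but no feature table is provided to confirm which elements are present.

The insert is a 7,764 bp fragment of Drosophila melanogaster genomic sequence comprising the promoter region of the odorant receptor gene Or65a. It was cloned by restriction enzyme cloning into a NotI site that remains intact on both sides. Because the same enzyme flanks both ends, orientation is not enforced by the cloning strategy itself. The fragment sits immediately 5' of the Gal4 coding sequence carried by the backbone. That coding sequence is a fusion of the first 18 amino acids of Drosophila ADH to full-length yeast Gal4 (residues 1–881), so the ADH portion provides the start codon and N-terminal residues for translation of the transcriptional activator.

Placing Gal4 under Or65a regulatory sequences is intended to reproduce the expression pattern of this odorant receptor, restricting Gal4 to the olfactory sensory neurons that normally express Or65a. In flies carrying the transgene, crossing to UAS-reporter or UAS-effector lines allows those neurons to be labelled or manipulated. This fits the associated work on the genetic and functional organisation of the antennal lobe.
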