>Addgene plasmid #63044 | Or65a-Gal4 | addgene partial sequence | sequence record 109048 | pCasper-F 5'-gggttttattaacttacat-3'
CGCCGGGGATCAGATCCGCGGCCGCGGGAATTCGATTAGCGTTCAGCGTTCACCATCAGGACTAACAAGT
TGGCCCCTGCCAGAGCGGCTGTTTCGGCCAGGAAATGCAGCACAAATAAATGAGGCAGCAGTCGCTTGAC
CCTCGTCCGCCAATATTTTAGCCATTTGTAATTTTATATTTTGTGCCACCGGACGGACGGACGAACGGAC
GGGGCAATGTTTGCATTTTAGATTTGCCTTATTGGAAATTCTATCTGGAGCGGGAACACATGTTCCCGTT
TTCGATACATATGAATGTATTTTTATTTTATTTTAATTTTTTATTTTTTTGGGCCAGCACGAGACTGGCA
GCTGTTATGGCCCGGGGTGCAAGTGTTTGGGCCAACACCTTAATGGCCCGAAATGAGCAAGGGAGTTGCC
TTAACTTTGGCTAATTGCCAGGCGGGTCGTAGACAAGTGTGTCTTTCGCGCCCCGTGGGGCAGAAATGCA
GACGCAGCACTCAGACAGACAGTCCGGCATTTGCATAAACATGCAACGTGTCTAATACCCGGAGCGACGA
GATGGACCAGACCGGGTCCAGACTTCCGGCTCAAGGCCGCAACAAGCGCCAAACTACTGGCAAACTTGAA
TACACTGTTTGAGTGACTAATTCTAGTTTTTGCCATAAAATTTCAAAACAACAGGGATTCAATTAACAGC
CGAAACGGACATGAAAAAGGCGTGGTCTGGCAAATAAAACTAAGCTGGAACTGCTGATTTCGGACCAAAG
TTCCTCAAAGTTCTATCAACCAAAAGAACTAACTTTCCAATTGAATCTCCTACCACTTGGCCCTGGCCAA
ACATTCGAACTTGAACTTGGCAGAAAAACTACCTACCGCATTTCGTGGCCAGCATCCGAAAATGGACAAA
GTCAACGTTTCGGCGGCATCTCGCAAGTGGCGTTTTGTCAAATATTTCCGAACAGTTTGTGTTGCAGGCG
