>Addgene plasmid #63044 | Or65a-Gal4 | addgene partial sequence | sequence record 109050 | GAL4Nterm-R 5'-tcagatgtgccctagtcagc-3'
GGGAGAGTAGCGACACTCCCAGTTGTTCTTCAGACACTTGGCGCACTTCGGTTTTTCTTTGGAGCACTTG
AGCTTTTTAAGTCGGCAAATATCGCATGCTTGTTCGATAGAAGACAGAAGCTTGATATCGCCTCCCAGAC
CGGCAACGAAAATCACGTTCTTGTTGGTCAAAGTAAACGACATGGTGACTTCTTTTTTGCTTTAGCAGGC
TCTTTCGATCCCCGGGAATTGGTCGACTCTAGCGGTACCGTACCCTAGAGGATCGCTCGAGGTTTAAACA
GATCTGCATGCTCTAGAGGATCCAGATCCACTAGTGGCCTATGCGGCCGCGAATTCACTAGTGATTCTTT
CAATCCGATCCAATGCAAATAGTAGGTGTGCCCGATGACCTGAAACGGTGAACTGTTTTTATACGCATAC
GAGGTGTGGAATTACTGAATAAATAACGCAGGAACTTATTGCTCATTATGTCAATTGCTGGACGAGAACT
TTGCAGCTGCCACGGCCTGGGAACTGGGAAATGGTGAACGGAAAATGGGAAAACTCATATTTGCAACTGC
AATTATTGGCGAATACTCGGGAATGACGTCCACTTAAAATCCAAGGAGCAGTCTTCGAGTGCCAGCCGAT
TATCCGAGAGCCTCTCGTTGCCACTCTGCCATTGTTGGCCCATTGTTGTTCGGATCCCAGTTTCGAATGC
ATGTTACCAGTCTTCCGATTTCTAGCCTGTTCGGCATCGAAAGGCAAATTTGCACACTCGGTGCGGTTCT
GCAACAATGTTTGCACTATTCTTTCGTTATCGTGCGTTCTGCTGGCTTTTCCCCGCTCCATTTAAGGCAA
ACCGAAATGCATTTTACAGTTTTACCTTTTGCAAATCTCTAACGGCCTGCCAAACAAACAAAATATTGCC
TTGGCCAAATTTG
